>Addgene plasmid #139257 | pPD1023 TRE3GV DsRedExpress2 in TU5 | addgene full sequence | sequence record 325370 | Addgene NGS Result
GACGGATCGGGAGATCGAAGACGGCAGAAAGGTATGGCACGCCTAATCTGGACACAAGATCTGGCCCTTT
CATCTTCACTCGAGTTTACTCCCTATCAGTGATAGAGAACGTATGAAGAGTTTACTCCCTATCAGTGATA
GAGAACGTATGCAGACTTTACTCCCTATCAGTGATAGAGAACGTATAAGGAGTTTACTCCCTATCAGTGA
TAGAGAACGTATGACCAGTTTACTCCCTATCAGTGATAGAGAACGTATCTACAGTTTACTCCCTATCAGT
GATAGAGAACGTATATCCAGTTTACTCCCTATCAGTGATAGAGAACGTATGTCGAGGTAGGCGTGTACGG
TGGGCGCCTATAAAAGCAGAGCTCGTTTAGTGAACCGTCAGATCGCCTGGAGCAATTCCACAACACTTTT
GTCTTATACTTCTCTGGCTAACTAGAGAACCCACTGCTTACTGGCTTATCGAAATTAATACGACTCACTA
TAGGGAGTCCCAAGCTGGCTAGCGCCACCATGGATAGCACTGAGAACGTCATCAAGCCCTTCATGCGCTT
CAAGGTGCACATGGAGGGCTCCGTGAACGGCCACGAGTTCGAGATCGAGGGCGAGGGCGAGGGCAAGCCC
TACGAGGGCACCCAGACCGCCAAGCTCCAGGTGACCAAGGGCGGCCCCCTGCCCTTCGCCTGGGACATCC
TGTCCCCCCAGTTCCAGTACGGCTCCAAGGTGTACGTGAAGCACCCCGCCGACATCCCCGACTACAAGAA
GCTGTCCTTCCCCGAGGGCTTCAAGTGGGAGCGCGTGATGAACTTCGAGGACGGCGGCGTGGTGACCGTG
ACCCAGGACTCCTCCCTCCAGGACGGCACCTTCATCTACCACGTGAAGTTCATCGGCGTGAACTTCCCCT
CCGACGGCCCCGTAATGCAGAAGAAAACTCTGGGCTGGGAGCCCTCCACCGAGCGCCTGTACCCCCGCGA
CGGCGTGCTGAAGGGCGAGATCCACAAGGCGCTGAAGCTGAAGGGCGGCGGCCACTACCTGGTGGAGTTC
AAGTCAATCTACATGGCCAAGAAGCCCGTGAAGCTGCCCGGCTACTACTACGTGGACTCCAAGCTGGACA
TCACCTCCCACAACGAGGACTACACCGTGGTGGAGCAGTACGAGCGCGCCGAGGCCCGCCACCACCTGTT
CCAGTAGGCGGCCGCTCGAGTCTAGAGGGCCCGTTTAAACCCGCTGATCAGCCTCGACTGTGCCTTCTAG
TTGCCAGCCATCTGTTGTTTGCCCCTCCCCCGTGCCTTCCTTGACCCTGGAAGGTGCCACTCCCACTGTC
CTTTCCTAATAAAATGAGGAAATTGCATCGCATTGTCTGAGTAGGTGTCATTCTATTCTGGGGGGTGGGG
TGGGGCAGGACAGCAAGGGGGAGGATTGGGAAGTCAATAGCAGGCATGCTGGGGATGCGGTGGGCTCTAT
GGCTTCTGAGGCAGGTCGATGCACCGTTCATATGTTATCGGGACAGCGCATCGCGATAAGCTCTAGAGGG
ACAGCCCCCCCCCAAAGCCCCCAGGGATGTAATTACGTCCCTCCCCCGCTAGGGGGCAGCAGCGAGCCGC
CCGGGGCTCCGCTCCGGTCCGGCGCTCCCCCCGCATCCCCGAGCCGGCAGCGTGCGGGGACAGCCCGGGC
ACGGGGAAGGTGGCACGGGATCGCTTTCCTCTGAACGCTTCTCGCTGCTCTTTGAGCCTGCAGACACCTG
GGGGGATACGGGGAAAAAGCTTTAGGCTGAAAGAGAGATTTAGAATGACAGAATCATAGAACGGCCTGCG
TACGGATGGGGCTCTAGCTCTAGAGCTTGATATCGAATTCCTGCAGCCCCGCTAGAGGGACAGCCCCCCC
CCAAAGCCCCCAGGGATGTAATTACGTCCCTCCCCCGCTAGGGGGCAGCAGCGAGCCGCCCGGGGCTCCG
CTCCGGTCCGGCGCTCCCCCCGCATCCCCGAGCCGGCAGCGTGCGGGGACAGCCCGGGCACGGGGAAGGT
GGCACGGGATCGCTTTCCTCTGAACGCTTCTCGCTGCTCTTTGAGCCTGCAGACACCTGGGGGGATACGG
GGAAAAAGCTTTAGGCTGAAAGAGAGATTTAGAATGACAGAATCATAGAACGGCCTGGGCGCGCCTGGTG
GCGAACGATCAACAGACGGGAGAGGTGTGAAGTCTTCGCTGACAGCGACCGGACTCTAGGGGGTATCCCC
[124 nt withheld, positions 2241-2364]
C
[91 nt withheld, positions 2366-2456]
A
[49 nt withheld, positions 2458-2506]
CCTTTGACGTTGGAGTCCACGTTCTTT
[37 nt withheld, positions 2534-2570]
ACCCTATCTCGGTCTATTCTTTTGATTTATAAGGGATTTTGCCGATTTCGGCCTATTGGTTAAAAAATGA
GCTGATTTAACAAAAATTTAACGCGAATTAATTCTGTGGAATGTGTGTCAGTTAGGCTCAATTAGTCAGC
AACCATAGTCCCGCCCCTAACTCCGCCCATCCCGCCCCTAACTCCGCCCAGTTCCGCCCATTCTCCGCCC
CATGGCTGACTAATTTTTTTTATTTATGCAGAGGCCGAGGCCGCCTCTGCCTCTGAGCTATTCCAGAAGT
AGTGAGGAGGCTTTTTTGGAGGCCTAGGCTTTTGCAAAAAGCTCCCGGGAGCTTGTATATCCATTTTCGG
AGGTTGGGCTTCGGAATCGTTTTCCGGGACGCCGGCTGGATGATCCTCCAGCGCGGGGATCTCATGCTGG
AGTTCTTCGCCCACCCCAACTTGTTTATTGCAGCTTATAATGGTTACAAATAAAGCAATAGCATCACAAA
TTTCACAAATAAAGCATTTTTTTCACTGCATTCTAGTTGTGGTTTGTCCAAACTCATCAATGTATCTTAT
CATGTCTGTATACCGTCGACCTCTAGCTAGAGCTTGGCGTAATCATGGTCATAGCTGTTTCCTGTGTGAA
ATTGTTATCCGCTCACAATTCCACACAACATACGAGCCGGAAGCATAAAGTGTAAAGCCTGGGGTGCCTA
ATGAGTGAGCTAACTCACATTAATTGCGTTGCGCTCACTGCCCGCTTTCCAGTCGGGAAACCTGTCGTGC
CAGCTGCATTAATGAATCGGCCAACGCGCGGGGAGAGGCGGTTTGCGTATTGGGCGCTCTTCCGCTTCCT
CGCTCACTGACTCGCTGCGCTCGGTCGTTCGGCTGCGGCGAGCGGTATCAGCTCACTCAAAGGCGGTAAT
ACGGTTATCCACAGAATCAGGGGATAACGCAGGAAAGAACATGTGAGCAAAAGGCCAGCAAAAGGCCAGG
AACCGTAAAAAGGCCGCGTTGCTGGCGTTTTTCCATAGGCTCCGCCCCCCTGACGAGCATCACAAAAATC
GACGCTCAAGTCAGAGGTGGCGAAACCCGACAGGACTATAAAGATACCAGGCGTTTCCCCCTGGAAGCTC
CCTCGTGCGCTCTCCTGTTCCGACCCTGCCGCTTACCGGATACCTGTCCGCCTTTCTCCCTTCGGGAAGC
GTGGCGCTTTCTCATAGCTCACGCTGTAGGTATCTCAGTTCGGTGTAGGTCGTTCGCTCCAAGCTGGGCT
GTGTGCACGAACCCCCCGTTCAGCCCGACCGCTGCGCCTTATCCGGTAACTATCGTCTTGAGTCCAACCC
GGTAAGACACGACTTATCGCCACTGGCAGCAGCCACTGGTAACAGGATTAGCAGAGCGAGGTATGTAGGC
GGTGCTACAGAGTTCTTGAAGTGGTGGCCTAACTACGGCTACACTAGAAGAACAGTATTTGGTATCTGCG
CTCTGCTGAAGCCAGTTACCTTCGGAAAAAGAGTTGGTAGCTCTTGATCCGGCAAACAAACCACCGCTGG
TAGCGGTGGTTTTTTTGTTTGCAAGCAGCAGATTACGCGCAGAAAAAAAGGATCTCAAGAAGATCCTTTG
ATCTTTTCTACGGGGTCTGACGCTCAGTGGAACGAAAACTCACGTTAAGGGATTTTGGTCATGAGATTAT
CAAAAAGGATCTTCACCTAGATCCTTTTAAATTAAAAATGAAGTTTTAAATCAATCTAAAGTATATATGA
GTAAACTTGGTCTGACAGTTACCAATGCTTAATCAGTGAGGCACCTATCTCAGCGATCTGTCTATTTCGT
TCATCCATAGTTGCCTGACTCCCCGTCGTGTAGATAACTACGATACGGGAGGGCTTACCATCTGGCCCCA
GTGCTGCAATGATACCGCGAGATCCACGCTCACCGGCTCCAGATTTATCAGCAATAAACCAGCCAGCCGG
AAGGGCCGAGCGCAGAAGTGGTCCTGCAACTTTATCCGCCTCCATCCAGTCTATTAATTGTTGCCGGGAA
GCTAGAGTAAGTAGTTCGCCAGTTAATAGTTTGCGCAACGTTGTTGCCATTGCTACAGGCATCGTGGTGT
CACGCTCGTCGTTTGGTATGGCTTCATTCAGCTCCGGTTCCCAACGATCAAGGCGAGTTACATGATCCCC
CATGTTGTGCAAAAAAGCGGTTAGCTCCTTCGGTCCTCCGATCGTTGTCAGAAGTAAGTTGGCCGCAGTG
TTATCACTCATGGTTATGGCAGCACTGCATAATTCTCTTACTGTCATGCCATCCGTAAGATGCTTTTCTG
TGACTGGTGAGTACTCAACCAAGTCATTCTGAGAATAGTGTATGCGGCGACCGAGTTGCTCTTGCCCGGC
GTCAATACGGGATAATACCGCGCCACATAGCAGAACTTTAAAAGTGCTCATCATTGGAAAACGTTCTTCG
GGGCGAAAACTCTCAAGGATCTTACCGCTGTTGAGATCCAGTTCGATGTAACCCACTCGTGCACCCAACT
GATCTTCAGCATCTTTTACTTTCACCAGCGTTTCTGGGTGAGCAAAAACAGGAAGGCAAAATGCCGCAAA
AAAGGGAATAAGGGCGACACGGAAATGTTGAATACTCATACTCTTCCTTTTTCAATATTATTGAAGCATT
TATCAGGGTTATTGTCTCATGAGCGGATACATATTTGAATGTATTTAGAAAAATAAACAAATAGGGGTTC
CGCGCACATTTCCCCGAAAAGTGCCACCTGACGTC
Features (pLannotate 1.2.2; 18 found; start..end, strand, type, name):
     82..431     +  promoter       TRE3GV promoter: 3rd-generation Tet-responsive promoter that can be activated by binding of Tet-On® 3G, optimized for retroviral and lentiviral vectors
    431..460     +  LTR            5' LTR (truncated) (fragment): truncated 5' long terminal repeat (LTR) from HIV-1
    476..494     +  promoter       T7 promoter: promoter for bacteriophage T7 RNA polymerase
    520..1194    +  CDS            DsRed-Express2: DsRed-Express2 is a basic (constitutively fluorescent) orange fluorescent protein published in 2008, derived from Discosoma sp.. It is reported to be a rapidly-maturing protein.
   1248..1359    +  polyA_signal   bGH poly(A) signal: bovine growth hormone polyadenylation signal
   1844..1869    -  misc_feature   MCS (fragment): pBluescript multiple cloning site
   2241..2669    +  rep_origin     f1 ori (sequence partly withheld): f1 bacteriophage origin of replication; arrow indicates direction of (+) strand synthesis
   2674..2696    +  promoter       SV40 promoter (fragment): SV40 enhancer and early promoter
   2697..2888    +  promoter       SV40 promoter: SV40 early promoter
   2915..3013    +  CDS            ble (fragment): BLE_KLEPN - Experimental evidence at protein level: Swiss-Prot protein existence level 1. Binding protein with a strong affinity to the bleomycin family of antibiotics. Binds to CL990; an antimitotic-antibiotic compound. From Klebsiella pneumoniae.
   3008..3129    +  polyA_signal   SV40 poly(A) signal: SV40 polyadenylation signal
   3202..3218    -  protein_bind   lac operator: The lac repressor binds to the lac operator to inhibit transcription in E. coli. This inhibition can be relieved by adding lactose or isopropyl-β-D-thiogalactopyranoside (IPTG). lac repressor encoded by lacI
   3226..3256    -  promoter       lac promoter: promoter for the E. coli lac operon
   3271..3292    -  protein_bind   CAP binding site: CAP binding activates transcription in the presence of cAMP. E. coli catabolite activator protein
   3305..3397    -  CDS            lacI (fragment): lac repressor; lacI; The lac repressor binds to the lac operator to inhibit transcription in E. coli. This inhibition can be relieved by adding lactose or isopropyl-β-D-thiogalactopyranoside (IPTG).
   3580..4168    -  rep_origin     ori: high-copy-number ColE1/pMB1/pBR322/pUC origin of replication
   4339..5199    -  CDS            AmpR: β-lactamase; bla; confers resistance to ampicillin, carbenicillin, and related antibiotics
   5200..5304    -  promoter       AmpR promoter: bla
