[The description below was written by a language model from this plasmid's Addgene catalogue record and pLannotate feature annotations shown in this document.]
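Description:
pPD1023 TRE3GV DsRedExpress2 in TU5 is a 5.3 kb mammalian expression plasmid for synthetic biology, built on a pcDNA-derived Golden Gate backbone (pPD005). It carries a single inducible reporter transcription unit in what the record calls the TU5/TUPV5 position vector. That name suggests a defined slot in a modular multi-unit assembly scheme, although the record does not describe the scheme itself. In E. coli the plasmid is maintained at high copy from a ColE1/pUC-type origin and selected with ampicillin through the bla gene and its native promoter. An f1 phage origin is also present.

The payload is the coding sequence for DsRed-Express2, a rapidly maturing fluorescent protein derived from Discosoma. It was cloned between NheI and NotI sites that remain intact. Expression is driven by the TRE3GV promoter, a third-generation tetracycline-responsive promoter that is activated when a Tet-On 3G-type transactivator binds, so fluorescence should depend on a transactivator supplied from another construct. The transcript ends at a bovine growth hormone polyadenylation signal. A T7 promoter lies just upstream of the coding sequence, and the short HIV-1 LTR fragment annotated next to the promoter is probably a sequence match within the TRE3GV region rather than a functional viral element.

Downstream, an SV40 early promoter and SV40 poly(A) signal flank only a small fragment of a bleomycin-resistance gene. No intact mammalian selection marker is therefore annotated, which points to transient transfection or use as an assembly part. Remnants of lac regulatory sequences and a multiple cloning site also remain in the backbone. The plasmid is suited to serve as an inducible red fluorescent readout in engineered mammalian genetic circuits.
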