Addgene plasmid #139257: pPD1023 TRE3GV DsRedExpress2 in TU5
Purpose: TRE3GV promoter and DsRedExpress2 in TUPV5
Depositing lab: Joshua Leonard. Depositing organization: Northwestern University.
Backbone
  Vector backbone: pPD005 pcDNA Golden Gate
  Vector type: Mammalian Expression, Synthetic Biology
Growth in bacteria
  Bacterial resistance: Ampicillin, 100 μg/mL
  Growth temperature: 37°C
  Growth strain: DH5alpha
  Copy number: High Copy
Gene/Insert
  Gene/Insert name: DsRedExpress2
  Species: Synthetic
  Promoter: TRE3GV
  Cloning method: Restriction Enzyme; 5′ cloning site NheI (not destroyed); 3′ cloning site NotI (not destroyed)
Terms and licenses: Academic/Nonprofit Terms; Industry Terms: Not Available to Industry
Depositor comments: Leonard Lab plasmid reference number: L1576
How to cite: pPD1023 TRE3GV DsRedExpress2 in TU5 was a gift from Joshua Leonard (Addgene plasmid # 139257 ; http://n2t.net/addgene:139257 ; RRID:Addgene_139257)
