>Addgene plasmid #139257 | pPD1023 TRE3GV DsRedExpress2 in TU5 | depositor partial sequence | sequence record 269348 | DsRedExpress2
ATGGATAGCACTGAGAACGTCATCAAGCCCTTCATGCGCTTCAAGGTGCACATGGAGGGCTCCGTGAACG
GCCACGAGTTCGAGATCGAGGGCGAGGGCGAGGGCAAGCCCTACGAGGGCACCCAGACCGCCAAGCTCCA
GGTGACCAAGGGCGGCCCCCTGCCCTTCGCCTGGGACATCCTGTCCCCCCAGTTCCAGTACGGCTCCAAG
GTGTACGTGAAGCACCCCGCCGACATCCCCGACTACAAGAAGCTGTCCTTCCCCGAGGGCTTCAAGTGGG
AGCGCGTGATGAACTTCGAGGACGGCGGCGTGGTGACCGTGACCCAGGACTCCTCCCTCCAGGACGGCAC
CTTCATCTACCACGTGAAGTTCATCGGCGTGAACTTCCCCTCCGACGGCCCCGTAATGCAGAAGAAAACT
CTGGGCTGGGAGCCCTCCACCGAGCGCCTGTACCCCCGCGACGGCGTGCTGAAGGGCGAGATCCACAAGG
CGCTGAAGCTGAAGGGCGGCGGCCACTACCTGGTGGAGTTCAAGTCAATCTACATGGCCAAGAAGCCCGT
GAAGCTGCCCGGCTACTACTACGTGGACTCCAAGCTGGACATCACCTCCCACAACGAGGACTACACCGTG
GTGGAGCAGTACGAGCGCGCCGAGGCCCGCCACCACCTGTTCCAGTAG
